>Addgene plasmid #155382 | pJK506 | addgene full sequence | sequence record 309005 | Addgene NGS Result
TTACGCCCCGCCCTGCCACTCATCGCAGTACTGTTGTAATTCATTAAGCATTCTGCCGACATGGAAGCCA
TCACAAACGGCATGATGAACCTGAATCGCCAGCGGCATCAGCACCTTGTCGCCTTGCGTATAATATTTGC
CCATGGTGAAAACGGGGGCGAAGAAGTTGTCCATATTGGCCACGTTTAAATCAAAACTGGTGAAACTCAC
CCAGGGATTGGCTGAGACGAAAAACATATTCTCAATAAACCCTTTAGGGAAATAGGCCAGGTTTTCACCG
TAACACGCCACATCTTGCGAATATATGTGTAGAAACTGCCGGAAATCGTCGTGGTATTCACTCCAGAGCG
ATGAAAACGTTTCAGTTTGCTCATGGAAAACGGTGTAACAAGGGTGAACACTATCCCATATCACCAGCTC
ACCGTCTTTCATTGCCATACGAAATTCCGGATGAGCATTCATCAGGCGGGCAAGAATGTGAATAAAGGCC
GGATAAAACTTGTGCTTATTTTTCTTTACGGTCTTTAAAAAGGCCGTAATATCCAGCTGAACGGTCTGGT
TATAGGTACATTGAGCAACTGACTGAAATGCCTCAAAATGTTCTTTACGATGCCATTGGGATATATCAAC
GGTGGTATATCCAGTGATTTTTTTCTCCATTTTAGCTTCCTTAGCTCCTGAAAATCTCGATAACTCAAAA
AATACGCCCGGTAGTGATCTTATTTCATTATGGTGAAAGTTGGAACCTCTTACGTGCCGATCAACGTCTC
ATTTTCGCCAGATATCGACGTCTTAAGACCCACTTTCACATTTAAGTTGTTTTTCTAATCCGCATATGAT
CAATTCAAGGCCGAATAAGAAGGCTGGCTCTGCACCTTGGTGATCAAATAATTCGATAGCTTGTCGTAAT
AATGGCGGCATACTATCAGTAGTAGGTGTTTCCCTTTCTTCTTTAGCGACTTGATGCTCTTGATCTTCCA
ATACGCAACCTAAAGTAAAATGCCCCACAGCGCTGAGTGCATATAATGCATTCTCTAGTGAAAAACCTTG
TTGGCATAAAAAGGCTAATTGATTTTCGAGAGTTTCATACTGTTTTTCTGTAGGCCGTGTACCTAAATGT
ACTTTTGCTCCATCGCGATGACTTAGTAAAGCACATCTAAAACTTTTAGCGTTATTACGTAAAAAATCTT
GCCAGCTTTCCCCTTCTAAAGGGCAAAAGTGAGTATGGTGCCTATCTAACATCTCAATGGCTAAGGCGTC
GAGCAAAGCCCGCTTATTTTTTACATGCCAATACAATGTAGGCTGCTCTACACCTAGCTTCTGGGCGAGT
TTACGGGTTGTTAAACCTTCGATTCCGACCTCATTAAGCAGCTCTAATGCGCTGTTAATCACTTTACTTT
TATCTAATCTAGACATCATTAATTCCTAATTTTTGTTGACACTCTATCGTTGATAGAGTTATTTTACCAC
TCCCTATCAGTGATAGAGAAAAGAATTCAAAAGATCTAAAGAGGAGAAAGGATCTATGTCAATTTATCAA
GAATTTGTTAATAAATATAGTTTAAGTAAAACTCTAAGATTTGAGTTAATCCCACAGGGTAAAACACTTG
AAAACATAAAAGCAAGAGGTTTGATTTTAGATGATGAGAAAAGAGCTAAAGACTACAAAAAGGCTAAACA
AATAATTGATAAATATCATCAGTTTTTTATAGAGGAGATATTAAGTTCGGTTTGTATTAGCGAAGATTTA
TTACAAAACTATTCTGATGTTTATTTTAAACTTAAAAAGAGTGATGATGATAATCTACAAAAAGATTTTA
AAAGTGCAAAAGATACGATAAAGAAACAAATATCTGAATATATAAAGGACTCAGAGAAATTTAAGAATTT
GTTTAATCAAAACCTTATCGATGCTAAAAAAGGGCAAGAGTCAGATTTAATTCTATGGCTAAAGCAATCT
AAGGATAATGGTATAGAACTATTTAAAGCCAATAGTGATATCACAGATATAGATGAGGCGTTAGAAATAA
TCAAATCTTTTAAAGGTTGGACAACTTATTTTAAGGGTTTTCATGAAAATAGAAAAAATGTTTATAGTAG
CAATGATATTCCTACATCTATTATTTATAGGATAGTAGATGATAATTTGCCTAAATTTCTAGAAAATAAA
GCTAAGTATGAGAGTTTAAAAGACAAAGCTCCAGAAGCTATAAACTATGAACAAATTAAAAAAGATTTGG
CAGAAGAGCTAACCTTTGATATTGACTACAAAACATCTGAAGTTAATCAAAGAGTTTTTTCACTTGATGA
AGTTTTTGAGATAGCAAACTTTAATAATTATCTAAATCAAAGTGGTATTACTAAATTTAATACTATTATT
GGTGGTAAATTTGTAAATGGTGAAAATACAAAGAGAAAAGGTATAAATGAATATATAAATCTATACTCAC
AGCAAATAAATGATAAAACACTCAAAAAATATAAAATGAGTGTTTTATTTAAGCAAATTTTAAGTGATAC
AGAATCTAAATCTTTTGTAATTGATAAGTTAGAAGATGATAGTGATGTAGTTACAACGATGCAAAGTTTT
TATGAGCAAATAGCAGCTTTTAAAACAGTAGAAGAAAAATCTATTAAAGAAACACTATCTTTATTATTTG
ATGATTTAAAAGCTCAAAAACTTGATTTGAGTAAAATTTATTTTAAAAATGATAAATCTCTTACTGATCT
ATCACAACAAGTTTTTGATGATTATAGTGTTATTGGTACAGCGGTACTAGAATATATAACTCAACAAATA
GCACCTAAAAATCTTGATAACCCTAGTAAGAAAGAGCAAGAATTAATAGCCAAAAAAACTGAAAAAGCAA
AATACTTATCTCTAGAAACTATAAAGCTTGCCTTAGAAGAATTTAATAAGCATAGAGATATAGATAAACA
GTGTAGGTTTGAAGAAATACTTGCAAACTTTGCGGCTATTCCGATGATATTTGATGAAATAGCTCAAAAC
AAAGACAATTTGGCACAGATATCTATCAAATATCAAAATCAAGGTAAAAAAGACCTACTTCAAGCTAGTG
CGGAAGATGATGTTAAAGCTATCAAGGATCTTTTAGATCAAACTAATAATCTCTTACATAAACTAAAAAT
ATTTCATATTAGTCAGTCAGAAGATAAGGCAAATATTTTAGACAAGGATGAGCATTTTTATCTAGTATTT
GAGGAGTGCTACTTTGAGCTAGCGAATATAGTGCCTCTTTATAACAAAATTAGAAACTATATAACTCAAA
AGCCATATAGTGATGAGAAATTTAAGCTCAATTTTGAGAACTCGACTTTGGCTAATGGTTGGGATAAAAA
TAAAGAGCCTGACAATACGGCAATTTTATTTATCAAAGATGATAAATATTATCTGGGTGTGATGAATAAG
AAAAATAACAAAATATTTGATGATAAAGCTATCAAAGAAAATAAAGGCGAGGGTTATAAAAAAATTGTTT
ATAAACTTTTACCTGGCGCAAATAAAATGTTACCTAAGGTTTTCTTTTCTGCTAAATCTATAAAATTTTA
TAATCCTAGTGAAGATATACTTAGAATAAGAAATCATTCCACACATACAAAAAATGGTAGTCCTCAAAAA
GGATATGAAAAATTTGAGTTTAATATTGAAGATTGCCGAAAATTTATAGATTTTTATAAACAGTCTATAA
GTAAGCATCCGGAGTGGAAAGATTTTGGATTTAGATTTTCTGATACTCAAAGATATAATTCTATAGATGA
ATTTTATAGAGAAGTTGAAAATCAAGGCTACAAACTAACTTTTGAAAATATATCAGAGAGCTATATTGAT
AGCGTAGTTAATCAGGGTAAATTGTACCTATTCCAAATCTATAATAAAGATTTTTCAGCTTATAGCAAAG
GGCGACCAAATCTACATACTTTATATTGGAAAGCGCTGTTTGATGAGAGAAATCTTCAAGATGTGGTTTA
TAAGCTAAATGGTGAGGCAGAGCTTTTTTATCGTAAACAATCAATACCTAAAAAAATCACTCACCCAGCT
AAAGAGGCAATAGCTAATAAAAACAAAGATAATCCTAAAAAAGAGAGTGTTTTTGAATATGATTTAATCA
AAGATAAACGCTTTACTGAAGATAAGTTTTTCTTTCACTGTCCTATTACAATCAATTTTAAATCTAGTGG
AGCTAATAAGTTTAATGATGAAATCAATTTATTGCTAAAAGAAAAAGCAAATGATGTTCATATATTAAGT
ATAGCTAGAGGTGAAAGACATTTAGCTTACTATACTTTGGTAGATGGTAAAGGCAATATCATCAAACAAG
ATACTTTCAACATCATTGGTAATGATAGAATGAAAACAAACTACCATGATAAGCTTGCTGCAATAGAGAA
AGATAGGGATTCAGCTAGGAAAGACTGGAAAAAGATAAATAACATCAAAGAGATGAAAGAGGGCTATCTA
TCTCAGGTAGTTCATGAAATAGCTAAGCTAGTTATAGAGTATAATGCTATTGTGGTTTTTGAGGATTTAA
ATTTTGGATTTAAAAGAGGGCGTTTCAAGGTAGAGAAGCAGGTCTATCAAAAGTTAGAAAAAATGCTAAT
TGAGAAACTAAACTATCTAGTTTTCAAAGATAATGAGTTTGATAAAACTGGGGGAGTGCTTAGAGCTTAT
CAGCTAACAGCACCTTTTGAGACTTTTAAAAAGATGGGTAAACAAACAGGTATTATCTACTATGTACCAG
CTGGTTTTACTTCAAAAATTTGTCCTGTAACTGGTTTTGTAAATCAGTTATATCCTAAGTATGAAAGTGT
CAGCAAATCTCAAGAGTTCTTTAGTAAGTTTGACAAGATTTGTTATAACCTTGATAAGGGCTATTTTGAG
TTTAGTTTTGATTATAAAAACTTTGGTGACAAGGCTGCCAAAGGCAAGTGGACTATAGCTAGCTTTGGGA
GTAGATTGATTAACTTTAGAAATTCAGATAAAAATCATAATTGGGATACTCGAGAAGTTTATCCAACTAA
AGAGTTGGAGAAATTGCTAAAAGATTATTCTATCGAATATGGGCATGGCGAATGTATCAAAGCAGCTATT
TGCGGTGAGAGCGACAAAAAGTTTTTTGCTAAGCTAACTAGTGTCCTAAATACTATCTTACAAATGCGTA
ACTCAAAAACAGGTACTGAGTTAGATTATCTAATTTCACCAGTAGCAGATGTAAATGGCAATTTCTTTGA
TTCGCGACAGGCGCCAAAAAATATGCCTCAAGATGCTGATGCCAATGGTGCTTATCATATTGGGCTAAAA
GGTCTGATGCTACTAGGTAGGATCAAAAATAATCAAGAGGGCAAAAAACTCAATTTGGTTATCAAAAATG
AAGAGTATTTTGAGTTCGTGCAGAATAGGAATAACTAATTGAGAAGAGAAAAGAAAACCGCCGATCCTGT
CCACCGCATTACTGCAAGGTAGTGGACAAGACCGGCGGTCTTAAGTTTTTTGGCTGAATTAATTAAGTAC
GGGTTTTGCTGCCCGCAAACGGGCTGTTCTGGTGTTGCTAGTTTGTTATCAGAATCGCAGATCCGGCTTC
AGCCGGTTTGCCGGCTGAAAGCGCTATTTCTTCCAGAATTGCCATGATTTTTTCCCCACGGGAGGCGTCA
CTGGCTCCCGTGTTGTCGGCAGCTTTGATTCGATAAGCAGCATCGCCTGTTTCAGGCTGTCTATGTGTGA
CTGTTGAGCTGTAACAAGTTGTCTCAGGTGTTCAATTTCATGTTCTAGTTGCTTTGTTTTACTGGTTTCA
CCTGTTCTATTAGGTGTTACATGCTGTTCATCTGTTACATTGTCGATCTGTTCATGGTGAACAGCTTTGA
ATGCACCAAAAACTCGTAAAAGCTCTGATGTATCTATCTTTTTTACACCGTTTTCATCTGTGCATATGGA
CAGTTTTCCCTTTGATATGTAACGGTGAACAGTTGTTCTACTTTTGTTTGTTAGTCTTGATGCTTCACTG
ATAGATACAAGAGCCATAAGAACCTCAGATCCTTCCGTATTTAGCCAGTATGTTCTCTAGTGTGGTTCGT
TGTTTTTGCGTGAGCCATGAGAACGAACCATTGAGATCATACTTACTTTGCATGTCACTCAAAAATTTTG
CCTCAAAACTGGTGAGCTGAATTTTTGCAGTTAAAGCATCGTGTAGTGTTTTTCTTAGTCCGTTATGTAG
GTAGGAATCTGATGTAATGGTTGTTGGTATTTTGTCACCATTCATTTTTATCTGGTTGTTCTCAAGTTCG
GTTACGAGATCCATTTGTCTATCTAGTTCAACTTGGAAAATCAACGTATCAGTCGGGCGGCCTCGCTTAT
CAACCACCAATTTCATATTGCTGTAAGTGTTTAAATCTTTACTTATTGGTTTCAAAACCCATTGGTTAAG
CCTTTTAAACTCATGGTAGTTATTTTCAAGCATTAACATGAACTTAAATTCATCAAGGCTAATCTCTATA
TTTGCCTTGTGAGTTTTCTTTTGTGTTAGTTCTTTTAATAACCACTCATAAATCCTCATAGAGTATTTGT
TTTCAAAAGACTTAACATGTTCCAGATTATATTTTATGAATTTTTTTAACTGGAAAAGATAAGGCAATAT
CTCTTCACTAAAAACTAATTCTAATTTTTCGCTTGAGAACTTGGCATAGTTTGTCCACTGGAAAATCTCA
AAGCCTTTAACCAAAGGATTCCTGATTTCCACAGTTCTCGTCATCAGCTCTCTGGTTGCTTTAGCTAATA
CACCATAAGCATTTTCCCTACTGATGTTCATCATCTGAGCGTATTGGTTATAAGTGAACGATACCGTCCG
TTCTTTCCTTGTAGGGTTTTCAATCGTGGGGTTGAGTAGTGCCACACAGCATAAAATTAGCTTGGTTTCA
TGCTCCGTTAAGTCATAGCGACTAATCGCTAGTTCATTTGCTTTGAAAACAACTAATTCAGACATACATC
TCAATTGGTCTAGGTGATTTTAATCACTATACCAATTGAGATGGGCTAGTCAATGATAATTACTAGTCCT
TTTCCTTTGAGTTGTGGGTATCTGTAAATTCTGCTAGACCTTTGCTGGAAAACTTGTAAATTCTGCTAGA
CCCTCTGTAAATTCCGCTAGACCTTTGTGTGTTTTTTTTGTTTATATTCAAGTGGTTATAATTTATAGAA
TAAAGAAAGAATAAAAAAAGATAAAAAGAATAGATCCCAGCCCTGTGTATAACTCACTACTTTAGTCAGT
TCCGCAGTATTACAAAAGGATGTCGCAAACGCTGTTTGCTCCTCTACAAAACAGACCTTAAAACCCTAAA
GGCTTAAGTAGCACCCTCGCAAGCTCGGGCAAATCGCTGAATATTCCTTTTGTCTCCGACCATCAGGCAC
CTGAGTCGCTGTCTTTTTCGTGACATTCAGTTCGCTGCGCTCACGGCTCTGGCAGTGAATGGGGGTAAAT
GGCACTACAGGCGCCTTTTATGGATTCATGCAAGGAAACTACCCATAATACAAGAAAAGCCCGTCACGGG
CTTCTCAGGGCGTTTTATGGCGGGTCTGCTATGTGGTGCTATCTGACTTTTTGCTGTTCAGCAGTTCCTG
CCCTCTGATTTTCCAGTCTGACCACTTCGGATTATCCCGTGACAGGTCATTCAGACTGGCTAATGCACCC
AGTAAGGCAGCGGTATCATCAACAGGCTTACCCGTCTTACTGTCCCTAGTGCTTGGCCTAGTATGCGTCT
CCTTTACACCTCCACAACTAGCTGGTATTATGCTAGCAGCTGTCACCGGATGTGCTTTCCGGTCTGATGA
GTCCGTGAGGACGAAACAGCCTCTACAAATAATTTTGTTTAACTTTACAAAGAGGAGAAAGGTACCGCAT
GAGTAAAGGAGAAGAACTTTTCACTGGAGTTGTCCCAATTCTTGTTGAATTAGATGGTGATGTTAATGGG
CACAAATTTTCTGTCAGTGGAGAGGGTGAAGGTGATGCAACATACGGAAAACTTACCCTTAAATTGATTT
GCACTACTGGAAAACTACCTGTTCCATGGCCAACACTTGTCACTACTTTGGGTTATGGTGTTCAATGCTT
TGCGAGATACCCAGATCATATGAAACAGCATGACTTTTTCAAGAGTGCCATGCCCGAAGGTTATGTACAG
GAAAGAACTATATTTTTCAAAGATGACGGGAACTACAAGACACGTGCTGAAGTCAAGTTTGAAGGTGATA
CCCTTGTTAATAGAATCGAGTTAAAAGGTATTGATTTTAAAGAAGATGGAAACATTCTTGGACACAAATT
GGAATACAACTATAACTCACACAATGTATACATCACGGCAGACAAACAAAAGAATGGAATCAAAGCGAAC
TTCAAAATTAGACACAACATTGAAGATGGAGGTGTTCAACTAGCAGACCATTATCAACAAAATACTCCAA
TTGGCGATGGCCCTGTCCTTTTACCAGACAACCATTACCTGTCCTACCAATCTAAGCTTTCGAAAGATCC
CAACGAAAAGAGAGACCACATGGTCCTTCTTGAGTTTGTAACAGCTGCTGGGATTACACATGGCATGGAT
GAACTATACAAATAAGCTTGATATCGAATTCCTGCAGCCCGGGGGATCCCATTGTACGCGTGCTAGAGGC
ATCAAATAAAACGAAAGGCTCAGTCGAAAGACTGGGCCTTTCGTTTTATCTGTTGTTTGTCGGTGAACGC
TCTCCTGAGTAGGACAAATTCTAGTGCTTGGATTCTCACCAATAAAAAACGCCCGGCGGCAACCGAGCGT
TCTGAACAAATCCAGATGGAGTTCTGAGGTCATTACTGGATCTATCAACAGGAGTCCAAGCGAGCTCGAT
ATCAAA
Features (pLannotate 1.2.2; 12 found; start..end, strand, type, name):
      4..660     -  CDS            cat: CAT_ECOLX - Experimental evidence at protein level: Swiss-Prot protein existence level 1. This enzyme is an effector of chloramphenicol resistance in bacteria. From Escherichia coli. This protein is used as a marker in many commonly used cloning vectors, such as pACYC184.
    661..763     -  promoter       cat promoter: promoter of the E. coli cat gene encoding chloramphenicol acetyltransferase
    793..1416    -  CDS            TetR: tetracycline repressor TetR; tetR from transposon Tn10; TetR binds to the tetracycline operator tetO to inhibit transcription. This inhibition can be relieved by adding tetracycline or doxycycline.
   1435..1490    +  promoter       tetR/tetA promoters: tetR; overlapping promoters for bacterial tetR and tetA
   1526..5425    +  CDS            cas12a: CS12A_FRATN - Also known as cpf1 From Francisella tularensis subsp. novicida (strain U112).
   6045..6995    -  CDS            Rep101: RepA protein needed for replication with the pSC101 origin; rep101
   7043..7265    -  rep_origin     pSC101 ori: low-copy replication origin that requires the Rep101 protein
   7810..7859    +  misc_RNA       sTRSV HHRz: hammerhead ribozyme from the tobacco ringspot virus satellite RNA (Khvorova et al., 2003)
   7912..8622    +  CDS            SYFP2: SYFP2 is a basic (constitutively fluorescent) yellow fluorescent protein published in 2006, derived from Aequorea victoria. It is reported to be a very rapidly-maturing monomer with moderate acid sensitivity.
   8622..8659    -  misc_feature   MCS (fragment): pBluescript multiple cloning site
   8683..8769    +  terminator     rrnB T1 terminator: Escherichia coli rrnB; transcription terminator T1 from the E. coli rrnB gene
   8782..8876    -  terminator     lambda t0 terminator: transcription terminator from phage lambda
