[The description below was written by a language model from this plasmid's Addgene catalogue record and pLannotate feature annotations shown in this document.]
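Description:
pJK506 is an 8,896 bp low-copy bacterial expression and CRISPR plasmid built on a pSC101 backbone. It is maintained through the pSC101 origin together with the Rep101 (RepA) protein that this origin requires. Selection is by chloramphenicol, conferred by the cat gene under its native promoter.

The main payload is a nuclease-deactivated Cas12a (dCpf1) from Francisella tularensis subsp. novicida. It carries the D917A mutation, which abolishes DNA cleavage, so the protein can act as a programmable DNA-binding repressor rather than a nuclease. In the feature table, the cas12a coding sequence lies directly downstream of the overlapping tetR/tetA promoter region, and a divergently oriented TetR gene sits on the other side. This layout suggests that dCas12a expression is held off by TetR and can be induced with tetracycline-type compounds, although the catalogue entry does not state this.

The second insert is the reporter cassette PA4-mVenus, in which a yellow fluorescent protein is expressed from a promoter called PA4. The annotation tool matched this protein to the closely related SYFP2. The PA4 promoter itself is not annotated in the table. A hammerhead ribozyme from the tobacco ringspot virus satellite RNA sits upstream of the fluorescent protein gene. Elements of this kind are commonly used to cleave off the 5' leader and insulate a transcript from its promoter context. The rrnB T1 and lambda t0 terminators follow the gene.

The record notes that the crRNAs have been removed, so the plasmid supplies dCas12a and the reporter without any guide RNA. It comes from work on RNA-based synthetic oscillator circuits using deactivated CRISPR-Cas, where such a construct would plausibly serve as a no-guide version or a chassis for adding crRNAs, though the record does not say which.
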