Addgene plasmid #155382: pJK506
Purpose: dCas12a (D917A) + PA4-mVenus. (removed crRNAs)
Depositing lab: Pamela Silver. Depositing organization: Harvard Medical School. Publication: Toward a translationally independent RNA-based synthetic oscillator using deactivated CRISPR-Cas. Kuo J, Yuan R, Sanchez C, Paulsson J, Silver PA. Nucleic Acids Res. 2020 Aug 20;48(14):8165-8177. doi: 10.1093/nar/gkaa557. PubMed 32609820.
Backbone
  Vector backbone: SC101
  Total vector size (bp): 8896
  Vector type: Bacterial Expression, CRISPR
Growth in bacteria
  Bacterial resistance: Chloramphenicol, 25 μg/mL
  Growth temperature: 37°C
  Growth strain: DH5alpha
  Copy number: Low Copy
Gene/Insert 1
  Gene/Insert name: dCas12a (F. novicida) (alt name: dCpf1)
  Species: Francisella tularensis subsp. novicida
  Insert size (bp): 3903
  Mutation: D917A (nuclease-deactivating)
Gene/Insert 2
  Gene/Insert name: PA4-mVenus
  Insert size (bp): 997
Resource information
  A portion of this plasmid was derived from a plasmid made by: Feng Zhang (Addgene #69973); pLPT119 (Johan Paulsson, Addgene #85526)
Terms and licenses: Academic/Nonprofit Terms; Industry Terms: Not Available to Industry
How to cite: pJK506 was a gift from Pamela Silver (Addgene plasmid # 155382 ; http://n2t.net/addgene:155382 ; RRID:Addgene_155382)
